Addgene plasmid #81080: pconst #6-RFP
Purpose: constitutive promoter expressing RFP, biobrick construction
Depositing lab: Paul Adams & Jay Keasling. Depositing organization: Lawrence Berkeley National Laboratory. Publication: Engineering dynamic pathway regulation using stress-response promoters. Dahl RH, Zhang F, Alonso-Gutierrez J, Baidoo E, Batth TS, Redding-Johanson AM, Petzold CJ, Mukhopadhyay A, Lee TS, Adams PD, Keasling JD. Nat Biotechnol. 2013 Nov;31(11):1039-46. doi: 10.1038/nbt.2689. Epub 2013 Oct 20. PubMed 24142050.
Backbone
  Vector backbone: pBbA0k-RFP
  Backbone size w/o insert (bp): 2099
  Total vector size (bp): 2777
  Vector type: P15A origin, Constitutive promoter, kanR
  Selectable markers: Kan
Growth in bacteria
  Bacterial resistance: Kanamycin, 50 μg/mL
  Growth temperature: 37°C
  Growth strain: DH5alpha
  Growth instructions: medium copy
  Copy number: Low Copy
Gene/Insert
  Gene/Insert name: RFP
  Insert size (bp): 678
  Promoter: Constitutive Promoter - BBa_J23117
  Cloning method: Unknown
  Sequencing primers: 5′ ttgacagctagctcagtcctagggattgtgctagc
Terms and licenses: Academic/Nonprofit Terms; Industry Terms: Not Available to Industry
How to cite: pconst #6-RFP was a gift from Paul Adams & Jay Keasling (Addgene plasmid # 81080 ; http://n2t.net/addgene:81080 ; RRID:Addgene_81080)
