[The description below was written by a language model from this plasmid's Addgene catalogue record and pLannotate feature annotations shown in this document.]
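Description:
pconst #6-RFP is a small (2,777 bp) bacterial expression plasmid built on the BglBrick-style pBbA0k-RFP backbone for use in E. coli. It replicates from the p15A origin, which is compatible with ColE1-type plasmids so the two can be maintained together in one cell. The record describes its copy number inconsistently, as both medium and low. Selection is by kanamycin through the Tn5-derived neo/nptII gene, which lies on the opposite strand to the reporter and is followed by the lambda t0 terminator. The short tnpA and RSF ori fragments picked up by the automated annotation are most likely remnants of Tn5 sequence next to the resistance gene and sequence similarity near the origin, not functional elements.

The payload is a single reporter cassette in which a constitutive synthetic promoter drives the 678 bp coding sequence of mRFP1, a monomeric red fluorescent derivative of DsRed. The cassette is closed by the tandem rrnB T1 and T7Te terminators, which insulate downstream plasmid elements from read-through. The catalogue identifies the promoter as BBa_J23117, a member of the Anderson constitutive promoter family. The feature table instead labels the region as a fragment of J23119, the family's consensus parent, which is expected given how closely these variants resemble one another. No regulator or inducer is involved, so fluorescence reflects fixed, unregulated transcription.

The name and stated purpose suggest that the plasmid is one of a numbered series of constitutive promoter–RFP constructs. It would provide a defined expression level as a reference or comparison point in work on stress-responsive promoters and dynamic pathway regulation. Its standardized assembly format should also allow the promoter or reporter to be exchanged.
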