Features (pLannotate 1.2.2; 9 found; start..end, strand, type, name):
     16..38      +  promoter       J23119(SpeI) promoter (fragment): bacterial promoter (Registry of Standard Biological Parts BBa J23119) modified to end with an SpeI site
     77..754     +  CDS            mRFP1: monomeric derivative of DsRed (Campbell et al., 2002)
    787..858     +  terminator     rrnB T1 terminator: transcription terminator T1 from the E. coli rrnB gene
    874..901     +  terminator     T7Te terminator: phage T7 early transcription terminator
    920..975     -  rep_origin     RSF ori (fragment): Plasmids containing the RSF 1030 origin of replication can be propagated in E. coli cells that contain additional plasmids with compatible origins.
   1063..1608    -  rep_origin     p15A ori: Plasmids containing the medium-copy-number p15A origin of replication can be propagated in E. coli cells that contain a second plasmid with the ColE1 origin.
   1722..1816    -  terminator     lambda t0 terminator: transcription terminator from phage lambda
   1850..2641    -  CDS            neo: KKA2_KLEPN - Also known as kan, nptII. Experimental evidence at protein level: Swiss-Prot protein existence level 1. Resistance to kanamycin, neomycin, paromomycin, ribostamycin, butirosin and gentamicin B. From Klebsiella pneumoniae.
   2673..2777    -  CDS            tnpA (fragment): TN5P_ECOLX - Also known as tnp. Experimental evidence at protein level: Swiss-Prot protein existence level 1. Mediates transposition of transposon Tn5 by a 'cut and paste' mechanism. First, the monomeric transposase binds the 19 bp inverted DNA repeats flanking the transposon. Then, dimerization of the DNA- bound transposase creates a synaptic DNA complex. After nicking of the first DNA strand, excision of the transposon proceeds through a series of intermediates. The transposase then mediates the insertion of the transposon at a new site by strand transfer. The activity of the wild- type tran
>Addgene plasmid #81080 | pconst #6-RFP | depositor full sequence | sequence record 153938 | pconst #6-RFP sequence 2777 bps
GAATTCATGAGATCTTTGACAGCTAGCTCAGTCCTAGGGATTGTGCTAGCGGATCTTTTAAGAAGGAGAT
ATACATATGGCGAGTAGCGAAGACGTTATCAAAGAGTTCATGCGTTTCAAAGTTCGTATGGAAGGTTCCG
TTAACGGTCACGAGTTCGAAATCGAAGGTGAAGGTGAAGGTCGTCCGTACGAAGGTACCCAGACCGCTAA
ACTGAAAGTTACCAAAGGTGGTCCGCTGCCGTTCGCTTGGGACATCCTGTCCCCGCAGTTCCAGTACGGT
TCCAAAGCTTACGTTAAACACCCGGCTGACATCCCGGACTACCTGAAACTGTCCTTCCCGGAAGGTTTCA
AATGGGAACGTGTTATGAACTTCGAAGACGGTGGTGTTGTTACCGTTACCCAGGACTCCTCCCTGCAAGA
CGGTGAGTTCATCTACAAAGTTAAACTGCGTGGTACCAACTTCCCGTCCGACGGTCCGGTTATGCAGAAA
AAAACCATGGGTTGGGAAGCTTCCACCGAACGTATGTACCCGGAAGACGGTGCTCTGAAAGGTGAAATCA
AAATGCGTCTGAAACTGAAAGACGGTGGTCACTACGACGCTGAAGTTAAAACCACCTACATGGCTAAAAA
ACCGGTTCAGCTGCCGGGTGCTTACAAAACCGACATCAAACTGGACATCACCTCCCACAACGAAGACTAC
ACCATCGTTGAACAGTACGAACGTGCTGAAGGTCGTCACTCCACCGGTGCTTAAGGATCCAAACTCGAGT
AAGGATCTCCAGGCATCAAATAAAACGAAAGGCTCAGTCGAAAGACTGGGCCTTTCGTTTTATCTGTTGT
TTGTCGGTGAACGCTCTCTACTAGAGTCACACTGGCTCACCTTCGGGTGGGCCTTTCTGCGTTTATACCT
AGGGATATATTCCGCTTCCTCGCTCACTGACTCGCTACGCTCGGTCGTTCGACTGCGGCGAGCGGAAATG
GCTTACGAACGGGGCGGAGATTTCCTGGAAGATGCCAGGAAGATACTTAACAGGGAAGTGAGAGGGCCGC
GGCAAAGCCGTTTTTCCATAGGCTCCGCCCCCCTGACAAGCATCACGAAATCTGACGCTCAAATCAGTGG
TGGCGAAACCCGACAGGACTATAAAGATACCAGGCGTTTCCCCCTGGCGGCTCCCTCGTGCGCTCTCCTG
TTCCTGCCTTTCGGTTTACCGGTGTCATTCCGCTGTTATGGCCGCGTTTGTCTCATTCCACGCCTGACAC
TCAGTTCCGGGTAGGCAGTTCGCTCCAAGCTGGACTGTATGCACGAACCCCCCGTTCAGTCCGACCGCTG
CGCCTTATCCGGTAACTATCGTCTTGAGTCCAACCCGGAAAGACATGCAAAAGCACCACTGGCAGCAGCC
ACTGGTAATTGATTTAGAGGAGTTAGTCTTGAAGTCATGCGCCGGTTAAGGCTAAACTGAAAGGACAAGT
TTTGGTGACTGCGCTCCTCCAAGCCAGTTACCTCGGTTCAAAGAGTTGGTAGCTCAGAGAACCTTCGAAA
AACCGCCCTGCAAGGCGGTTTTTTCGTTTTCAGAGCAAGAGATTACGCGCAGACCAAAACGATCTCAAGA
AGATCATCTTATTAATCAGATAAAATATTTCTAGATTTCAGTGCAATTTATCTCTTCAAATGTAGCACCT
GAAGTCAGCCCCATACGATATAAGTTGTTACTAGTGCTTGGATTCTCACCAATAAAAAACGCCCGGCGGC
AACCGAGCGTTCTGAACAAATCCAGATGGAGTTCTGAGGTCATTACTGGATCTATCAACAGGAGTCCAAG
CGAGCTCTCGAACCCCAGAGTCCCGCTCAGAAGAACTCGTCAAGAAGGCGATAGAAGGCGATGCGCTGCG
AATCGGGAGCGGCGATACCGTAAAGCACGAGGAAGCGGTCAGCCCATTCGCCGCCAAGCTCTTCAGCAAT
ATCACGGGTAGCCAACGCTATGTCCTGATAGCGGTCCGCCACACCCAGCCGGCCACAGTCGATGAATCCA
GAAAAGCGGCCATTTTCCACCATGATATTCGGCAAGCAGGCATCGCCATGGGTCACGACGAGATCCTCGC
CGTCGGGCATGCGCGCCTTGAGCCTGGCGAACAGTTCGGCTGGCGCGAGCCCCTGATGCTCTTCGTCCAG
ATCATCCTGATCGACAAGACCGGCTTCCATCCGAGTACGTGCTCGCTCGATGCGATGTTTCGCTTGGTGG
TCGAATGGGCAGGTAGCCGGATCAAGCGTATGCAGCCGCCGCATTGCATCAGCCATGATGGATACTTTCT
CGGCAGGAGCAAGGTGAGATGACAGGAGATCCTGCCCCGGCACTTCGCCCAATAGCAGCCAGTCCCTTCC
CGCTTCAGTGACAACGTCGAGCACAGCTGCGCAAGGAACGCCCGTCGTGGCCAGCCACGATAGCCGCGCT
GCCTCGTCCTGCAGTTCATTCAGGGCACCGGACAGGTCGGTCTTGACAAAAAGAACCGGGCGCCCCTGCG
CTGACAGCCGGAACACGGCGGCATCAGAGCAGCCGATTGTCTGTTGTGCCCAGTCATAGCCGAATAGCCT
CTCCACCCAAGCGGCCGGAGAACCTGCGTGCAATCCATCTTGTTCAATCATGCGAAACGATCCTCATCCT
GTCTCTTGATCAGATCATGATCCCCTGCGCCATCAGATCCTTGGCGGCAAGAAAGCCATCCAGTTTACTT
TGCAGGGCTTCCCAACCTTACCAGAGGGCGCCCCAGCTGGCAATTCC
