>Addgene plasmid #81080 | pconst #6-RFP | addgene partial sequence | sequence record 157209 | RNAde-BB-3 5'-tacggacgaccttcaccttc-3'
CGGAACCTTCCATACGAACTTTGAAACGCATGAACTCTTTGATAACGTCTTCGCTACTCGCCATATGTAT
ATCTCCTTCTTAAAAGATCCGCTAGCACAATCCCTAGGACTGAGCTAGCTGTCAAAGATCTCATGAATTC
GGAATTGCCAGCTGGGGCGCCCTCTGGTAAGGTTGGGAAGCCCTGCAAAGTAAACTGGATGGCTTTCTTG
CCGCCAAGGATCTGATGGCGCAGGGGATCATGATCTGATCAAGAGACAGGATGAGGATCGTTTCGCATGA
TTGAACAAGATGGATTGCACGCAGGTTCTCCGGCCGCTTGGGTGGAGAGGCTATTCGGCTATGACTGGGC
ACAACAGACAATCGGCTGCTCTGATGCCGCCGTGTTCCGGCTGTCAGCGCAGGGGCGCCCGGTTCTTTTT
GTCAAGACCGACCTGTCCGGTGCCCTGAATGAACTGCAGGACGAGGCAGCGCGGCTATCGTGGCTGGCCA
CGACGGGCGTTCCTTGCGCAGCTGTGCTCGACGTTGTCACTGAAGCGGGAAGGGACTGGCTGCTATTGGG
CGAAGTGCCGGGGCAGGATCTCCTGTCATCTCACCTTGCTCCTGCCGAGAAAGTATCCATCATGGCTGAT
GCAATGCGGCGGCTGCATACGCTTGATCCGGCTACCTGCCCATTCGACCACCAAGCGAAACATCGCATCG
AGCGAGCACGTACTCGGATGGAAGCCGGTCTTGTCGATCAGGATGATCTGGACGAAGAGCATCAGGGGCT
CGCGCCAGCCGAACTGTTCGCCAGGCTCAAGGCGCGCATGCCCGACGGCGAGGATCTCGTCGTGACCCAT
GGCGATGCCTGCTTGCCGAATATCATGGTGG
