>Addgene plasmid #81080 | pconst #6-RFP | addgene partial sequence | sequence record 157210 | jkRFP-F 5'-tggtcactacgacgctgaag-3'
TGCCGGGTGCTTACAAAACCGACATCAAACTGGACATCACCTCCCACAACGAAGACTACACCATCGTTGA
ACAGTACGAACGTGCTGAAGGTCGTCACTCCACCGGTGCTTAAGGATCCAAACTCGAGTAAGGATCTCCA
GGCATCAAATAAAACGAAAGGCTCAGTCGAAAGACTGGGCCTTTCGTTTTATCTGTTGTTTGTCGGTGAA
CGCTCTCTACTAGAGTCACACTGGCTCACCTTCGGGTGGGCCTTTCTGCGTTTATACCTAGGGATATATT
CCGCTTCCTCGCTCACTGACTCGCTACGCTCGGTCGTTCGACTGCGGCGAGCGGAAATGGCTTACGAACG
GGGCGGAGATTTCCTGGAAGATGCCAGGAAGATACTTAACAGGGAAGTGAGAGGGCCGCGGCAAAGCCGT
TTTTCCATAGGCTCCGCCCCCCTGACAAGCATCACGAAATCTGACGCTCAAATCAGTGGTGGCGAAACCC
GACAGGACTATAAAGATACCAGGCGTTTCCCCCTGGCGGCTCCCTCGTGCGCTCTCCTGTTCCTGCCTTT
CGGTTTACCGGTGTCATTCCGCTGTTATGGCCGCGTTTGTCTCATTCCACGCCTGACACTCAGTTCCGGG
TAGGCAGTTCGCTCCAAGCTGGACTGTATGCACGAACCCCCCGTTCAGTCCGACCGCTGCGCCTTATCCG
GTAACTATCGTCTTGAGTCCAACCCGGAAAGACATGCAAAAGCACCACTGGCAGCAGCCACTGGTAATTG
ATTTAGAGGAGTTAGTCTTGAAGTCATGCGCCGGTTAAGGCTAAACTGAAAGGACAAGTTTTGGTGACTG
CGCTCCTC
